>Addgene plasmid #86317 | PX458_ZNF652_2 | addgene full sequence | sequence record 171044 | Addgene NGS Result
CCCCGTAGAAAAGATCAAAGGATCTTCTTGAGATCCTTTTTTTCTGCGCGTAATCTGCTGCTTGCAAACA
AAAAAACCACCGCTACCAGCGGTGGTTTGTTTGCCGGATCAAGAGCTACCAACTCTTTTTCCGAAGGTAA
CTGGCTTCAGCAGAGCGCAGATACCAAATACTGTTCTTCTAGTGTAGCCGTAGTTAGGCCACCACTTCAA
GAACTCTGTAGCACCGCCTACATACCTCGCTCTGCTAATCCTGTTACCAGTGGCTGCTGCCAGTGGCGAT
AAGTCGTGTCTTACCGGGTTGGACTCAAGACGATAGTTACCGGATAAGGCGCAGCGGTCGGGCTGAACGG
GGGGTTCGTGCACACAGCCCAGCTTGGAGCGAACGACCTACACCGAACTGAGATACCTACAGCGTGAGCT
ATGAGAAAGCGCCACGCTTCCCGAAGGGAGAAAGGCGGACAGGTATCCGGTAAGCGGCAGGGTCGGAACA
GGAGAGCGCACGAGGGAGCTTCCAGGGGGAAACGCCTGGTATCTTTATAGTCCTGTCGGGTTTCGCCACC
TCTGACTTGAGCGTCGATTTTTGTGATGCTCGTCAGGGGGGCGGAGCCTATGGAAAAACGCCAGCAACGC
GGCCTTTTTACGGTTCCTGGCCTTTTGCTGGCCTTTTGCTCACATGTGAGGGCCTATTTCCCATGATTCC
TTCATATTTGCATATACGATACAAGGCTGTTAGAGAGATAATTGGAATTAATTTGACTGTAAACACAAAG
ATATTAGTACAAAATACGTGACGTAGAAAGTAATAATTTCTTGGGTAGTTTGCAGTTTTAAAATTATGTT
TTAAAATGGACTATCATATGCTTACCGTAACTTGAAAGTATTTCGATTTCTTGGCTTTATATATCTTGTG
GAAAGGACGAAACACCGTCTCCTGGAGAACACACTAGTTTTAGAGCTAGAAATAGCAAGTTAAAATAAGG
CTAGTCCGTTATCAACTTGAAAAAGTGGCACCGAGTCGGTGCTTTTTTGTTTTAGAGCTAGAAATAGCAA
GTTAAAATAAGGCTAGTCCGTTTTTAGCGCGTGCGCCAATTCTGCAGACAAATGGCTCTAGAGGTACCCG
TTACATAACTTACGGTAAATGGCCCGCCTGGCTGACCGCCCAACGACCCCCGCCCATTGACGTCAATAGT
AACGCCAATAGGGACTTTCCATTGACGTCAATGGGTGGAGTATTTACGGTAAACTGCCCACTTGGCAGTA
CATCAAGTGTATCATATGCCAAGTACGCCCCCTATTGACGTCAATGACGGTAAATGGCCCGCCTGGCATT
GTGCCCAGTACATGACCTTATGGGACTTTCCTACTTGGCAGTACATCTACGTATTAGTCATCGCTATTAC
CATGGTCGAGGTGAGCCCCACGTTCTGCTTCACTCTCCCCATCTCCCCCCCCTCCCCACCCCCAATTTTG
TATTTATTTATTTTTTAATTATTTTGTGCAGCGATGGGGGCGGGGGGGGGGGGGGGGCGCGCGCCAGGCG
GGGCGGGGCGGGGCGAGGGGCGGGGCGGGGCGAGGCGGAGAGGTGCGGCGGCAGCCAATCAGAGCGGCGC
GCTCCGAAAGTTTCCTTTTATGGCGAGGCGGCGGCGGCGGCGGCCCTATAAAAAGCGAAGCGCGCGGCGG
GCGGGAGTCGCTGCGCGCTGCCTTCGCCCCGTGCCCCGCTCCGCCGCCGCCTCGCGCCGCCCGCCCCGGC
TCTGACTGACCGCGTTACTCCCACAGGTGAGCGGGCGGGACGGCCCTTCTCCTCCGGGCTGTAATTAGCT
GAGCAAGAGGTAAGGGTTTAAGGGATGGTTGGTTGGTGGGGTATTAATGTTTAATTACCTGGAGCACCTG
CCTGAAATCACTTTTTTTCAGGTTGGACCGGTGCCACCATGGACTATAAGGACCACGACGGAGACTACAA
GGATCATGATATTGATTACAAAGACGATGACGATAAGATGGCCCCAAAGAAGAAGCGGAAGGTCGGTATC
CACGGAGTCCCAGCAGCCGACAAGAAGTACAGCATCGGCCTGGACATCGGCACCAACTCTGTGGGCTGGG
CCGTGATCACCGACGAGTACAAGGTGCCCAGCAAGAAATTCAAGGTGCTGGGCAACACCGACCGGCACAG
CATCAAGAAGAACCTGATCGGAGCCCTGCTGTTCGACAGCGGCGAAACAGCCGAGGCCACCCGGCTGAAG
AGAACCGCCAGAAGAAGATACACCAGACGGAAGAACCGGATCTGCTATCTGCAAGAGATCTTCAGCAACG
AGATGGCCAAGGTGGACGACAGCTTCTTCCACAGACTGGAAGAGTCCTTCCTGGTGGAAGAGGATAAGAA
GCACGAGCGGCACCCCATCTTCGGCAACATCGTGGACGAGGTGGCCTACCACGAGAAGTACCCCACCATC
TACCACCTGAGAAAGAAACTGGTGGACAGCACCGACAAGGCCGACCTGCGGCTGATCTATCTGGCCCTGG
CCCACATGATCAAGTTCCGGGGCCACTTCCTGATCGAGGGCGACCTGAACCCCGACAACAGCGACGTGGA
CAAGCTGTTCATCCAGCTGGTGCAGACCTACAACCAGCTGTTCGAGGAAAACCCCATCAACGCCAGCGGC
GTGGACGCCAAGGCCATCCTGTCTGCCAGACTGAGCAAGAGCAGACGGCTGGAAAATCTGATCGCCCAGC
TGCCCGGCGAGAAGAAGAATGGCCTGTTCGGAAACCTGATTGCCCTGAGCCTGGGCCTGACCCCCAACTT
CAAGAGCAACTTCGACCTGGCCGAGGATGCCAAACTGCAGCTGAGCAAGGACACCTACGACGACGACCTG
GACAACCTGCTGGCCCAGATCGGCGACCAGTACGCCGACCTGTTTCTGGCCGCCAAGAACCTGTCCGACG
CCATCCTGCTGAGCGACATCCTGAGAGTGAACACCGAGATCACCAAGGCCCCCCTGAGCGCCTCTATGAT
CAAGAGATACGACGAGCACCACCAGGACCTGACCCTGCTGAAAGCTCTCGTGCGGCAGCAGCTGCCTGAG
AAGTACAAAGAGATTTTCTTCGACCAGAGCAAGAACGGCTACGCCGGCTACATTGACGGCGGAGCCAGCC
AGGAAGAGTTCTACAAGTTCATCAAGCCCATCCTGGAAAAGATGGACGGCACCGAGGAACTGCTCGTGAA
GCTGAACAGAGAGGACCTGCTGCGGAAGCAGCGGACCTTCGACAACGGCAGCATCCCCCACCAGATCCAC
CTGGGAGAGCTGCACGCCATTCTGCGGCGGCAGGAAGATTTTTACCCATTCCTGAAGGACAACCGGGAAA
AGATCGAGAAGATCCTGACCTTCCGCATCCCCTACTACGTGGGCCCTCTGGCCAGGGGAAACAGCAGATT
CGCCTGGATGACCAGAAAGAGCGAGGAAACCATCACCCCCTGGAACTTCGAGGAAGTGGTGGACAAGGGC
GCTTCCGCCCAGAGCTTCATCGAGCGGATGACCAACTTCGATAAGAACCTGCCCAACGAGAAGGTGCTGC
CCAAGCACAGCCTGCTGTACGAGTACTTCACCGTGTATAACGAGCTGACCAAAGTGAAATACGTGACCGA
GGGAATGAGAAAGCCCGCCTTCCTGAGCGGCGAGCAGAAAAAGGCCATCGTGGACCTGCTGTTCAAGACC
AACCGGAAAGTGACCGTGAAGCAGCTGAAAGAGGACTACTTCAAGAAAATCGAGTGCTTCGACTCCGTGG
AAATCTCCGGCGTGGAAGATCGGTTCAACGCCTCCCTGGGCACATACCACGATCTGCTGAAAATTATCAA
GGACAAGGACTTCCTGGACAATGAGGAAAACGAGGACATTCTGGAAGATATCGTGCTGACCCTGACACTG
TTTGAGGACAGAGAGATGATCGAGGAACGGCTGAAAACCTATGCCCACCTGTTCGACGACAAAGTGATGA
AGCAGCTGAAGCGGCGGAGATACACCGGCTGGGGCAGGCTGAGCCGGAAGCTGATCAACGGCATCCGGGA
CAAGCAGTCCGGCAAGACAATCCTGGATTTCCTGAAGTCCGACGGCTTCGCCAACAGAAACTTCATGCAG
CTGATCCACGACGACAGCCTGACCTTTAAAGAGGACATCCAGAAAGCCCAGGTGTCCGGCCAGGGCGATA
GCCTGCACGAGCACATTGCCAATCTGGCCGGCAGCCCCGCCATTAAGAAGGGCATCCTGCAGACAGTGAA
GGTGGTGGACGAGCTCGTGAAAGTGATGGGCCGGCACAAGCCCGAGAACATCGTGATCGAAATGGCCAGA
GAGAACCAGACCACCCAGAAGGGACAGAAGAACAGCCGCGAGAGAATGAAGCGGATCGAAGAGGGCATCA
AAGAGCTGGGCAGCCAGATCCTGAAAGAACACCCCGTGGAAAACACCCAGCTGCAGAACGAGAAGCTGTA
CCTGTACTACCTGCAGAATGGGCGGGATATGTACGTGGACCAGGAACTGGACATCAACCGGCTGTCCGAC
TACGATGTGGACCATATCGTGCCTCAGAGCTTTCTGAAGGACGACTCCATCGACAACAAGGTGCTGACCA
GAAGCGACAAGAACCGGGGCAAGAGCGACAACGTGCCCTCCGAAGAGGTCGTGAAGAAGATGAAGAACTA
CTGGCGGCAGCTGCTGAACGCCAAGCTGATTACCCAGAGAAAGTTCGACAATCTGACCAAGGCCGAGAGA
GGCGGCCTGAGCGAACTGGATAAGGCCGGCTTCATCAAGAGACAGCTGGTGGAAACCCGGCAGATCACAA
AGCACGTGGCACAGATCCTGGACTCCCGGATGAACACTAAGTACGACGAGAATGACAAGCTGATCCGGGA
AGTGAAAGTGATCACCCTGAAGTCCAAGCTGGTGTCCGATTTCCGGAAGGATTTCCAGTTTTACAAAGTG
CGCGAGATCAACAACTACCACCACGCCCACGACGCCTACCTGAACGCCGTCGTGGGAACCGCCCTGATCA
AAAAGTACCCTAAGCTGGAAAGCGAGTTCGTGTACGGCGACTACAAGGTGTACGACGTGCGGAAGATGAT
CGCCAAGAGCGAGCAGGAAATCGGCAAGGCTACCGCCAAGTACTTCTTCTACAGCAACATCATGAACTTT
TTCAAGACCGAGATTACCCTGGCCAACGGCGAGATCCGGAAGCGGCCTCTGATCGAGACAAACGGCGAAA
CCGGGGAGATCGTGTGGGATAAGGGCCGGGATTTTGCCACCGTGCGGAAAGTGCTGAGCATGCCCCAAGT
GAATATCGTGAAAAAGACCGAGGTGCAGACAGGCGGCTTCAGCAAAGAGTCTATCCTGCCCAAGAGGAAC
AGCGATAAGCTGATCGCCAGAAAGAAGGACTGGGACCCTAAGAAGTACGGCGGCTTCGACAGCCCCACCG
TGGCCTATTCTGTGCTGGTGGTGGCCAAAGTGGAAAAGGGCAAGTCCAAGAAACTGAAGAGTGTGAAAGA
GCTGCTGGGGATCACCATCATGGAAAGAAGCAGCTTCGAGAAGAATCCCATCGACTTTCTGGAAGCCAAG
GGCTACAAAGAAGTGAAAAAGGACCTGATCATCAAGCTGCCTAAGTACTCCCTGTTCGAGCTGGAAAACG
GCCGGAAGAGAATGCTGGCCTCTGCCGGCGAACTGCAGAAGGGAAACGAACTGGCCCTGCCCTCCAAATA
TGTGAACTTCCTGTACCTGGCCAGCCACTATGAGAAGCTGAAGGGCTCCCCCGAGGATAATGAGCAGAAA
CAGCTGTTTGTGGAACAGCACAAGCACTACCTGGACGAGATCATCGAGCAGATCAGCGAGTTCTCCAAGA
GAGTGATCCTGGCCGACGCTAATCTGGACAAAGTGCTGTCCGCCTACAACAAGCACCGGGATAAGCCCAT
CAGAGAGCAGGCCGAGAATATCATCCACCTGTTTACCCTGACCAATCTGGGAGCCCCTGCCGCCTTCAAG
TACTTTGACACCACCATCGACCGGAAGAGGTACACCAGCACCAAAGAGGTGCTGGACGCCACCCTGATCC
ACCAGAGCATCACCGGCCTGTACGAGACACGGATCGACCTGTCTCAGCTGGGAGGCGACAAAAGGCCGGC
GGCCACGAAAAAGGCCGGCCAGGCAAAAAAGAAAAAGGAATTCGGCAGTGGAGAGGGCAGAGGAAGTCTG
CTAACATGCGGTGACGTCGAGGAGAATCCTGGCCCAGTGAGCAAGGGCGAGGAGCTGTTCACCGGGGTGG
TGCCCATCCTGGTCGAGCTGGACGGCGACGTAAACGGCCACAAGTTCAGCGTGTCCGGCGAGGGCGAGGG
CGATGCCACCTACGGCAAGCTGACCCTGAAGTTCATCTGCACCACCGGCAAGCTGCCCGTGCCCTGGCCC
ACCCTCGTGACCACCCTGACCTACGGCGTGCAGTGCTTCAGCCGCTACCCCGACCACATGAAGCAGCACG
ACTTCTTCAAGTCCGCCATGCCCGAAGGCTACGTCCAGGAGCGCACCATCTTCTTCAAGGACGACGGCAA
CTACAAGACCCGCGCCGAGGTGAAGTTCGAGGGCGACACCCTGGTGAACCGCATCGAGCTGAAGGGCATC
GACTTCAAGGAGGACGGCAACATCCTGGGGCACAAGCTGGAGTACAACTACAACAGCCACAACGTCTATA
TCATGGCCGACAAGCAGAAGAACGGCATCAAGGTGAACTTCAAGATCCGCCACAACATCGAGGACGGCAG
CGTGCAGCTCGCCGACCACTACCAGCAGAACACCCCCATCGGCGACGGCCCCGTGCTGCTGCCCGACAAC
CACTACCTGAGCACCCAGTCCGCCCTGAGCAAAGACCCCAACGAGAAGCGCGATCACATGGTCCTGCTGG
AGTTCGTGACCGCCGCCGGGATCACTCTCGGCATGGACGAGCTGTACAAGGAATTCTAACTAGAGCTCGC
TGATCAGCCTCGACTGTGCCTTCTAGTTGCCAGCCATCTGTTGTTTGCCCCTCCCCCGTGCCTTCCTTGA
CCCTGGAAGGTGCCACTCCCACTGTCCTTTCCTAATAAAATGAGGAAATTGCATCGCATTGTCTGAGTAG
GTGTCATTCTATTCTGGGGGGTGGGGTGGGGCAGGACAGCAAGGGGGAGGATTGGGAAGAGAATAGCAGG
CATGCTGGGGAGCGGCCGCAGGAACCCCTAGTGATGGAGTTGGCCACTCCCTCTCTGCGCGCTCGCTCGC
TCACTGAGGCCGGGCGACCAAAGGTCGCCCGACGCCCGGGCTTTGCCCGGGCGGCCTCAGTGAGCGAGCG
AGCGCGCAGCTGCCTGCAGGGGCGCCTGATGCGGTATTTTCTCCTTACGCATCTGTGCGGTATTTCACAC
CGCATA
[95 nt withheld, positions 7427-7521]
T
[46 nt withheld, positions 7523-7568]
C
[141 nt withheld, positions 7570-7710]
CCTTTGACGTTGGAGTCCACGTTCTTT
[37 nt withheld, positions 7738-7774]
ACTCTATCTCGGGCTATTCTTTTGATTTATAAGGGATTTTGCCGATTTCGGTCTATTGGTTAAAAAATGA
GCTGATTTAACAAAAATTTAACGCGAATTTTAACAAAATATTAACGTTTACAATTTTATGGTGCACTCTC
AGTACAATCTGCTCTGATGCCGCATAGTTAAGCCAGCCCCGACACCCGCCAACACCCGCTGACGCGCCCT
GACGGGCTTGTCTGCTCCCGGCATCCGCTTACAGACAAGCTGTGACCGTCTCCGGGAGCTGCATGTGTCA
GAGGTTTTCACCGTCATCACCGAAACGCGCGAGACGAAAGGGCCTCGTGATACGCCTATTTTTATAGGTT
AATGTCATGATAATAATGGTTTCTTAGACGTCAGGTGGCACTTTTCGGGGAAATGTGCGCGGAACCCCTA
TTTGTTTATTTTTCTAAATACATTCAAATATGTATCCGCTCATGAGACAATAACCCTGATAAATGCTTCA
ATAATATTGAAAAAGGAAGAGTATGAGTATTCAACATTTCCGTGTCGCCCTTATTCCCTTTTTTGCGGCA
TTTTGCCTTCCTGTTTTTGCTCACCCAGAAACGCTGGTGAAAGTAAAAGATGCTGAAGATCAGTTGGGTG
CACGAGTGGGTTACATCGAACTGGATCTCAACAGCGGTAAGATCCTTGAGAGTTTTCGCCCCGAAGAACG
TTTTCCAATGATGAGCACTTTTAAAGTTCTGCTATGTGGCGCGGTATTATCCCGTATTGACGCCGGGCAA
GAGCAACTCGGTCGCCGCATACACTATTCTCAGAATGACTTGGTTGAGTACTCACCAGTCACAGAAAAGC
ATCTTACGGATGGCATGACAGTAAGAGAATTATGCAGTGCTGCCATAACCATGAGTGATAACACTGCGGC
CAACTTACTTCTGACAACGATCGGAGGACCGAAGGAGCTAACCGCTTTTTTGCACAACATGGGGGATCAT
GTAACTCGCCTTGATCGTTGGGAACCGGAGCTGAATGAAGCCATACCAAACGACGAGCGTGACACCACGA
TGCCTGTAGCAATGGCAACAACGTTGCGCAAACTATTAACTGGCGAACTACTTACTCTAGCTTCCCGGCA
ACAATTAATAGACTGGATGGAGGCGGATAAAGTTGCAGGACCACTTCTGCGCTCGGCCCTTCCGGCTGGC
TGGTTTATTGCTGATAAATCTGGAGCCGGTGAGCGTGGAAGCCGCGGTATCATTGCAGCACTGGGGCCAG
ATGGTAAGCCCTCCCGTATCGTAGTTATCTACACGACGGGGAGTCAGGCAACTATGGATGAACGAAATAG
ACAGATCGCTGAGATAGGTGCCTCACTGATTAAGCATTGGTAACTGTCAGACCAAGTTTACTCATATATA
CTTTAGATTGATTTAAAACTTCATTTTTAATTTAAAAGGATCTAGGTGAAGATCCTTTTTGATAATCTCA
TGACCAAAATCCCTTAACGTGAGTTTTCGTTCCACTGAGCGTCAGA
Features (pLannotate 1.2.2; 19 found; start..end, strand, type, name):
     28..616     +  rep_origin     ori: high-copy-number ColE1/pMB1/pBR322/pUC origin of replication
    678..918     +  promoter       U6 promoter: RNA polymerase III promoter for human U6 snRNA
    947..1022    +  misc_RNA       gRNA scaffold: guide RNA scaffold for the Streptococcus pyogenes CRISPR/Cas9 system
   1029..1072    +  misc_RNA       gRNA scaffold (fragment): guide RNA scaffold for the Streptococcus pyogenes CRISPR/Cas9 system
   1119..1404    +  enhancer       CMV enhancer: human cytomegalovirus immediate early enhancer; contains an 18-bp deletion relative to the standard CMV enhancer
   1406..1683    +  promoter       chicken β-actin promoter: No description available
   1684..1911    +  intron         hybrid intron: hybrid between chicken β-actin (CBA) and minute virus of mice (MMV) introns (Gray et al., 2011)
   2049..3650    +  CDS            Cas9(N): N-terminal portion of Streptococcus pyogenes Cas9 (Zetsche et al., 2015)
   3651..6149    +  CDS            Cas9(C): C-terminal portion of Streptococcus pyogenes Cas9 (Zetsche et al., 2015)
   6150..6197    +  CDS            nucleoplasmin NLS: bipartite nuclear localization signal from nucleoplasmin
   6267..6980    +  CDS            EGFP: EGFP is a basic (constitutively fluorescent) green fluorescent protein published in 1996, derived from Aequorea victoria. It is reported to be a rapidly-maturing weak dimer with moderate acid sensitivity.
   7014..7125    +  polyA_signal   bGH poly(A) signal: bovine growth hormone polyadenylation signal
   7230..7370    +  repeat_region  AAV2 ITR: inverted terminal repeat of adeno-associated virus serotype 2 inverted
   7375..7426    -  misc_feature   bom (fragment): basis of mobility region from pBR322
   7445..7900    +  rep_origin     f1 ori (sequence partly withheld): f1 bacteriophage origin of replication; arrow indicates direction of (+) strand synthesis
   7901..7950    -  misc_feature   bom (fragment): basis of mobility region from pBR322
   8052..8087    -  CDS            rop (fragment): Rop protein, which maintains plasmids at low copy number; rop
   8182..8286    +  promoter       AmpR promoter: bla
   8287..9147    +  CDS            AmpR: β-lactamase; bla; confers resistance to ampicillin, carbenicillin, and related antibiotics
