[The description below was written by a language model from this plasmid's Addgene catalogue record and pLannotate feature annotations shown in this document.]
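Description:
PX458_ZNF652_2 is an all-in-one mammalian CRISPR/Cas9 expression plasmid of about 9.3 kb, built on the PX458 backbone and carrying a guide RNA directed at the 3' end of the human ZNF652 gene. It is propagated in E. coli as a high-copy plasmid through a ColE1/pUC-type origin and selected with ampicillin via the β-lactamase (AmpR) cassette. An f1 phage origin is also present. The short bom and rop annotations and a single AAV2 ITR appear to be backbone remnants rather than functional modules; with only one ITR annotated, the record gives no indication that the plasmid is intended for AAV packaging.

The payload consists of two expression units. A human U6 RNA polymerase III promoter drives the ZNF652-specific spacer, inserted by Gibson cloning, fused to the Streptococcus pyogenes guide RNA scaffold. A second partial scaffold fragment is annotated immediately downstream. A hybrid promoter made of the CMV enhancer, chicken β-actin promoter and a hybrid intron then drives S. pyogenes Cas9. The Cas9 coding region is annotated as adjoining N- and C-terminal portions that together form one continuous sequence, followed by a nucleoplasmin nuclear localization signal, EGFP and a bGH polyadenylation signal. The element linking Cas9 to EGFP is not annotated in the feature table. EGFP allows transfected cells to be identified or sorted.

According to the depositor, the plasmid belongs to a CRISPR-based epitope tagging system that adds a tag, currently FLAG, to endogenous proteins. In this system, cutting near the 3' end of ZNF652 would promote tag insertion from a separate donor, supporting ChIP-seq of the DNA-binding protein with a standard tag antibody.
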