Addgene plasmid #86317: PX458_ZNF652_2
Purpose: Encodes gRNA for 3' target of human ZNF652
Depositing lab: Eric Mendenhall & Richard M. Myers. Depositing organization: University of Alabama in Huntsville. Publication: CETCh-seq: CRISPR epitope tagging ChIP-seq of DNA-binding proteins. Savic D, Partridge EC, Newberry KM, Smith SB, Meadows SK, Roberts BS, Mackiewicz M, Mendenhall EM, Myers RM. Genome Res. 2015 Sep 9. 10.1101/gr.193540.115 PubMed 26355004.
Backbone
  Vector backbone: PX458
  Vector type: CRISPR
Growth in bacteria
  Bacterial resistance: Ampicillin, 100 μg/mL
  Growth temperature: 37°C
  Growth strain: DH5alpha
  Copy number: High Copy
Gene/Insert
  Gene/Insert name: gRNA against ZNF652
  gRNA/shRNA sequence: GTCTCCTGGAGAACACACTA
  Species: H. sapiens (human)
  Entrez Gene: ZNF652
  Cloning method: Gibson Cloning
  Sequencing primers: 5′ pBR322ori-F
Terms and licenses: Academic/Nonprofit Terms; Industry Terms: Not Available to Industry
Depositor comments: Note: This plasmid is part of the Mendenhall and Meyers CRISPR-based Tagging system to add a tag (currently using FLAG) to endogenous proteins. Please see https://www.addgene.org/crispr/tagging/ for more details.
How to cite: PX458_ZNF652_2 was a gift from Eric Mendenhall & Richard M. Myers (Addgene plasmid # 86317 ; http://n2t.net/addgene:86317 ; RRID:Addgene_86317)
